>Addgene plasmid #55190 | pCoofy42 | depositor full sequence | sequence record 85572 | pCoofy42 sequence 4871 bps
AGATCTAACATCCAAAGACGAAAGGTTGAATGAAACCTTTTTGCCATCCGACATCCACAGGTCCATTCTC
ACACATAAGTGCCAAACGCAACAGGAGGGGATACACTAGCAGCAGACCGTTGCAAACGCAGGACCTCCAC
TCCTCTTCTCCTCAACACCCACTTTTGCCATCGAAAAACCAGCCCAGTTATTGGGCTTGATTGGAGCTCG
CTCATTCCAATTCCTTCTATTAGGCTACTAACACCATGACTTTATTAGCCTGTCTATCCTGGCCCCCCTG
GCGAGGTTCATGTTTGTTTATTTCCGAATGCAACAAGCTCCGCATTACACCCGAACATCACTCCAGATGA
GGGCTTTCTGAGTGTGGGGTCAAATAGTTTCATGTTCCCCAAATGGCCCAAAACTGACAGTTTAAACGCT
GTCTTGGAACCTAATATGACAAAAGCGTGATCTCATCCAAGATGAACTAAGTTTGGTTCGTTGAAATGCT
AACGGCCAGTTGGTCAAAAAGAAACTTCCAAAAGTCGGCATACCGTTTGTCTTGTTTGGTATTGATTGAC
GAATGCTCAAAAATAATCTCATTAATGCTTAGCGCAGTCTCTCTATCGCTTCTGAACCCCGGTGCACCTG
TGCCGAAACGCAAATGGGGAAACACCCGCTTTTTGGATGATTATGCATTGTCTCCACATTGTATGCTTCC
AAGATTCTGGTGGGAATACTGCTGATAGCCTAACGTTCATGATCAAAATTTAACTGTTCTAACCCCTACT
TGACAGCAATATATAAACAGAAGGAAGCTGCCCTGTCTTAAACCTTTTTTTTTATCATCATTATTAGCTT
ACTTTCATAATTGCGACTGGTTCCAATTGACAAGCTTTTGATTTTAACGACTTTTAACGACAACTTGAGA
AGATCAAAAAACAACTAATTATTCGAAACGATGAGATTTCCTTCAATTTTTACTGCTGTTTTATTCGCAG
CATCCTCCGCATTAGCTGCTCCAGTCAACACTACAACAGAAGATGAAACGGCACAAATTCCGGCTGAAGC
TGTCATCGGTTACTCAGATTTAGAAGGGGATTTCGATGTTGCTGTTTTGCCATTTTCCAACAGCACAAAT
AACGGGTTATTGTTTATAAATACTACTATTGCCAGCATTGCTGCTAAAGAAGAAGGGGTATCTCTCGAGA
AGAGAGAGGCTGAAGCATCGATGAATTCCTGGAAGTTCTGTTCCAGGGGCCCTTGACAACATAAAAACTT
TGTGTTATACTTGTAACGTAAGGAGGTAATGATTCAGTTTAAGGTTTACACCTATAAAAGAGAGAGCCGT
TATCGTCTGTTTGTGGATGTACAGAGTGATATTATTGACACGCCCGGGCGACGGATGGTGATCCCCCTGG
CCAGTGCACGTCTGCTGTCAGATAAAGTCTCCCGTGAACTTTACCCGGTGGTGCATATCGGGGATGAAAG
CTGGCGCATGATGACCACCGATATGGCCAGTGTGCCGGTCTCCGTTATCGGGGAAGAAGTGGCTGATCTC
AGCCACCGCGAAAATGACATCAAAAACGCCATTAACCTGATGTTCTGGGGAATATAAGAGCATCATCATC
ATCACCACCACCACCACCACTGAAGCGCTTGGAGCCACCCGCAGTTCGAAAAAGGTGGAGGTTCTGGCGG
TGGATCGGGAGGTTCAGCGTGGAGCCACCCGCAGTTCGAGAAATAGAAAGAAACCGCTGCTGCTAAATTC
GAACGCCAGCACATGGACAGCTAGATGAAGCGGCGGTGGAAGAAAAACTTTATCGCCGTGTCCGCCGCCA
ACCGGTTCAAGAAGATCAGCAGCTCTGGCGCCCTGCTGAGAGGACCAGGTGGACCCCCGGCTGATCGACG
GCAAATGAGGCAGCGGCAAGATCCTGCACAACCAGAACGTGAACAGCTGGGGCCCCATCACCGTGACCCC
TACCACCGACGGCGGCGAGACAAGATTCGACGGCCAGATCATCGTGCAGATGGAAAACGACCCCGTGGTG
GCCAAGGCCGCTGCCAATCTGGCCGGCAAGCACGCCGAGAGCAGCGTGGTGGTGCAGCTGGACAGCGACG
GCAACTACCGGGTGGTGTACGGCGACCCCAGCAAGCTGGACGGCAAGCTGCGGTGGCAGCTGGTGGGACA
CGGCAGGGACCACAGCGAGACAAACAACACCCGGCTGAGCGGCTACAGCGCCGACGAGCTGGCCGTGAAG
CTGGCCAAGTTCCAGCAGAGCTTCAACCAGGCCGAGAACATCAACAACAAGCCCGACCACATCAGCATCG
TGGGCTGCAGCCTGGTGTCCGACGACAAGCAGAAGGGCTTCGGCCACCAGTTCATCAACGCTATGGACGC
CAACGGCCTGCGGGTGGACGTGTCCGTGCGGTCTAGCGAACTGGCCGTGGACGAGGCCGGCAGAAAGCAC
ACCAAGGACGCCAATGGCGACTGGGTGCAGAAGGCCGAAAACAACAAGGTGTCCCTGAGCTGGGACGCCC
AGGGCCTGGAATGAGCGGCCGCCAGCTTTCTAGAACAAAAACTCATCTCAGAAGAGGATCTGAATAGCGC
CGTCGACCATCATCATCATCATCATTGAGTTTGTAGCCTTAGACATGACTGTTCCTCAGTTCAAGTTGGG
CACTTACGAGAAGACCGGTCTTGCTAGATTCTAATCAAGAGGATGTCAGAATGCCATTTGCCTGAGAGAT
GCAGGCTTCATTTTTGATACTTTTTTATTTGTAACCTATATAGTATAGGATTTTTTTTGTCATTTTGTTT
CTTCTCGTACGAGCTTGCTCCTGATCAGCCTATCTCGCAGCTGATGAATATCTTGTGGTAGGGGTTTGGG
AAAATCATTCGAGTTTGATGTTTTTCTTGGTATTTCCCACTCCTCTTCAGAGTACAGAAGATTAAGTGAG
ACCTTCGTTTGTGCGGATCCCCCACACACCATAGCTTCAAAATGTTTCTACTCCTTTTTTACTCTTCCAG
ATTTTCTCGGACTCCGCGCATCGCCGTACCACTTCAAAACACCCAAGCACAGCATACTAAATTTTCCCTC
TTTCTTCCTCTAGGGTGTCGTTAATTACCCGTACTAAAGGTTTGGAAAAGAAAAAAGAGACCGCCTCGTT
TCTTTTTCTTCGTCGAAAAAGGCAATAAAAATTTTTATCACGTTTCTTTTTCTTGAAATTTTTTTTTTTA
GTTTTTTTCTCTTTCAGTGACCTCCATTGATATTTAAGTTAATAAACGGTCTTCAATTTCTCAAGTTTCA
GTTTCATTTTTCTTGTTCTATTACAACTTTTTTTACTTCTTGTTCATTAGAAAGAAAGCATAGCAATCTA
ATCTAAGGGGCGGTGTTGACAATTAATCATCGGCATAGTATATCGGCATAGTATAATACGACAAGGTGAG
GAACTAAACCATGGCCAAGTTGACCAGTGCCGTTCCGGTGCTCACCGCGCGCGACGTCGCCGGAGCGGTC
GAGTTCTGGACCGACCGGCTCGGGTTCTCCCGGGACTTCGTGGAGGACGACTTCGCCGGTGTGGTCCGGG
ACGACGTGACCCTGTTCATCAGCGCGGTCCAGGACCAGGTGGTGCCGGACAACACCCTGGCCTGGGTGTG
GGTGCGCGGCCTGGACGAGCTGTACGCCGAGTGGTCGGAGGTCGTGTCCACGAACTTCCGGGACGCCTCC
GGGCCGGCCATGACCGAGATCGGCGAGCAGCCGTGGGGGCGGGAGTTCGCCCTGCGCGACCCGGCCGGCA
ACTGCGTGCACTTCGTGGCCGAGGAGCAGGACTGACACGTCCGACGGCGGCCCACGGGTCCCAGGCCTCG
GAGATCCGTCCCCCTTTTCCTTTGTCGATATCATGTAATTAGTTATGTCACGCTTACATTCACGCCCTCC
CCCCACATCCGCTCTAACCGAAAAGGAAGGAGTTAGACAACCTGAAGTCTAGGTCCCTATTTATTTTTTT
ATAGTTATGTTAGTATTAAGAACGTTATTTATATTTCAAATTTTTCTTTTTTTTCTGTACAGACGCGTGT
ACGCATGTAACATTATACTGAAAACCTTGCTTGAGAAGGTTTTGGGACGCTCGAAGGCTTTAATTTGCAA
GCTGGAGACCAACATGTGAGCAAAAGGCCAGCAAAAGGCCAGGAACCGTAAAAAGGCCGCGTTGCTGGCG
TTTTTCCATAGGCTCCGCCCCCCTGACGAGCATCACAAAAATCGACGCTCAAGTCAGAGGTGGCGAAACC
CGACAGGACTATAAAGATACCAGGCGTTTCCCCCTGGAAGCTCCCTCGTGCGCTCTCCTGTTCCGACCCT
GCCGCTTACCGGATACCTGTCCGCCTTTCTCCCTTCGGGAAGCGTGGCGCTTTCTCAATGCTCACGCTGT
AGGTATCTCAGTTCGGTGTAGGTCGTTCGCTCCAAGCTGGGCTGTGTGCACGAACCCCCCGTTCAGCCCG
ACCGCTGCGCCTTATCCGGTAACTATCGTCTTGAGTCCAACCCGGTAAGACACGACTTATCGCCACTGGC
AGCAGCCACTGGTAACAGGATTAGCAGAGCGAGGTATGTAGGCGGTGCTACAGAGTTCTTGAAGTGGTGG
CCTAACTACGGCTACACTAGAAGGACAGTATTTGGTATCTGCGCTCTGCTGAAGCCAGTTACCTTCGGAA
AAAGAGTTGGTAGCTCTTGATCCGGCAAACAAACCACCGCTGGTAGCGGTGGTTTTTTTGTTTGCAAGCA
GCAGATTACGCGCAGAAAAAAAGGATCTCAAGAAGATCCTTTGATCTTTTCTACGGGGTCTGACGCTCAG
TGGAACGAAAACTCACGTTAAGGGATTTTGGTCATGAGATC
Features (pLannotate 1.2.2; 16 found; start..end, strand, type, name):
      2..940     +  promoter       AOX1 promoter: Pichia pastoris AOX1; inducible promoter, regulated by methanol
    941..1206    +  CDS            α-factor secretion signal (fragment): N-terminal secretion signal from S. cerevisiae alpha-factor; MFα1; Cleavage by the Kex2 protease occurs after the dibasic KR sequence. The EA dipeptides are then removed by dipeptidyl aminopeptidase A.
   1295..1597    +  CDS            ccdB: CcdB, a bacterial toxin that poisons DNA gyrase; ccdB; Plasmids containing the ccdB gene cannot be propagated in standard E. coli strains.
   1613..1630    +  CDS            9xHis (fragment): 9xHis affinity tag
   1634..1723    +  CDS            Twin-Strep-tag: two Strep-Tag®II moieties connected by a linker for enhanced binding to Strep-Tactin®, an engineered form of streptavidin (Schmidt et al., 2013)
   1727..1771    +  CDS            S-Tag: affinity and epitope tag derived from pancreatic ribonuclease A
   1775..1858    +  CDS            MYLK2 (fragment): MYLK2_HUMAN - Experimental evidence at protein level: Swiss-Prot protein existence level 1. Implicated in the level of global muscle contraction and cardiac function. Phosphorylates a specific serine in the N-terminus of a myosin light chain. From Homo sapiens (Human).
   1905..2525    +  CDS            rtxA (fragment): MARTX_VIBCH - Also known as rtx From Vibrio cholerae serotype O1 (strain ATCC 39315 / El Tor Inaba N16961).
   2598..2615    +  CDS            capTEV™ (fragment): composite tag for in vivo biotinylation, TEV protease cleavage, and 6xHis tagging
   2626..2691    +  CDS            AOX1 (fragment): ALOX1_KOMPC - Experimental evidence at protein level: Swiss-Prot protein existence level 1. Major isoform of alcohol oxidase, which catalyzes the oxidation of methanol to formaldehyde and hydrogen peroxide, the first step in the methanol utilization pathway of methylotrophic yeasts. From Komagataella phaffii (strain ATCC 76273 / CBS 7435 / CECT 11047 / NRRL Y-11430 / Wegner 21-1) (Yeast) (Pichia pastoris).
   2695..2941    +  terminator     AOX1 terminator: Pichia pastoris AOX1; transcription terminator for AOX1
   2956..3367    +  promoter       TEF1 promoter: S. cerevisiae TEF1; promoter for EF-1α
   3375..3422    +  promoter       EM7 promoter: synthetic bacterial promoter&nbsp
   3441..3815    +  CDS            BleoR: antibiotic-binding protein; Sh ble from Streptoalloteichus hindustanus; confers resistance to bleomycin, phleomycin, and Zeocin™
   3881..4128    +  terminator     CYC1 terminator: S. cerevisiae CYC1; transcription terminator for CYC1
   4203..4791    -  rep_origin     ori: high-copy-number ColE1/pMB1/pBR322/pUC origin of replication
