[The description below was written by a language model from this plasmid's Addgene catalogue record and pLannotate feature annotations shown in this document.]
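Description:
pCoofy42 is an empty yeast expression backbone derived from pPICZalpha C, built for secreted protein production in Pichia pastoris and designed for parallel SLIC (sequence- and ligation-independent) cloning. Expression is driven by the methanol-inducible AOX1 promoter and ended by the AOX1 terminator. The open reading frame begins with the S. cerevisiae α-factor secretion signal, which directs the product into the secretory pathway and is removed by Kex2 processing. According to the record, this is followed by a PreScission (3C) protease site on the N-terminal side of the cloning position.

The cloning position is occupied by a ccdB cassette encoding a gyrase poison. Unmodified vector therefore kills standard E. coli strains and must be maintained in a ccdB-tolerant host. Replacing ccdB with the gene of interest gives background-free negative selection.

Downstream lies a series of C-terminal tags separated by stop codons: a His10 tag, a OneStrep (Twin-Strep) tag, an S-tag, a calmodulin-binding peptide (annotated as an MYLK2 fragment) with HPC4, and a cysteine protease domain from the Vibrio cholerae MARTX toxin (annotated as an rtxA fragment). The vector is linearised by PCR for SLIC, and the choice of reverse linearisation primer determines which tag, if any, ends up fused in frame to the target.

Selection in both hosts relies on a single Sh ble (Zeocin/bleomycin resistance) gene placed behind tandem TEF1 (yeast) and EM7 (bacterial) promoters and followed by the CYC1 terminator. A high-copy ColE1/pUC-type origin supports replication in E. coli. No yeast replication origin is annotated, consistent with pPICZ-type vectors, which are normally integrated into the Pichia genome. The feature table covers the full 4,871 bp depositor sequence.
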