Addgene plasmid #55190: pCoofy42
Purpose: (Empty Backbone) Pichia pastoris expression vector for parallel SLIC cloning. C-terminal tags can be added during SLIC.
Depositing lab: Sabine Suppmann. Depositing organization: Max Planck Institute of Biochemistry. Publication: A new method to customize protein expression vectors for fast, efficient and background free parallel cloning. Scholz J, Besir H, Strasser C, Suppmann S. BMC Biotechnol. 2013 Feb 14;13(1):12. 10.1186/1472-6750-13-12 PubMed 23410102.
Backbone
  Vector backbone: pPICZalpha C
  Backbone manufacturer: Life Technologies
  Backbone size (bp): 4871
  Vector type: Yeast Expression
  Promoter: AOX1
  Tag / fusion protein: PreScission site (3C protease site) (N terminal on backbone); His10-Stop-OneStrep-Stop-S-tag-Stop-CBP-HPC4-Stop-CPD54 (C terminal on backbone)
Growth in bacteria
  Bacterial resistance: Bleocin (Zeocin), 50 μg/mL
  Growth temperature: 37°C
  Growth strain: DB3.1
  Growth instructions: ccdB Survival cells are NOT suitable for the unmodified plasmid containing the ccdB gene. The plasmid is provided in the recommended DB3.1 strain.
  Copy number: Unknown
Gene/Insert
  Sequencing primers: 5′ Alpha-factor; 3′ 3'AOX1
Terms and licenses: Academic/Nonprofit Terms; Industry Terms: Not Available to Industry
Depositor comments: C-terminal tags are separated by stop codons. Depending on the LP2 primer used in SLIC, the desired C-terminal tag(s) can be fused to the target gene. Use the one of the following linearization primers pairs for SLIC cloning. Choose one LP1 forward vector primer and one LP2 reverse vector primer: LP1 forward vector primer: SLIC Primer (3C site) 5' GGGCCCCTGGAACAGAACTTCCAG 3' LP2 - select an LP2 primer below depending on which C-terminal tags you want to include fused to your gene of interest: none SLIC Primer 5' CGCCATTAACCTGATGTTCTGGGG 3' 10His- SLIC Primer 5`GAGCATCATCATCATCACCAC 3' StrepOne - SLIC Primer 5`AGCGCTTGGAGCCACCCGCAG 3' S-Tag - SLIC Primer 5`AAAGAAACCGCTGCTGCTAAATTCG 3' HPC4 - SLIC Primer 5`GAGGACCAGGTGGACCCCCGG 3' Æ54CPD - SLIC Primer 5`GGCAGCGGCAAGATCCTGCAC 3' Test each preparation of the plasmid by transforming it into non-resistant cells (ex. DH5a) to ensure negative selection by ccdB kills all the transformed cells as expected.
How to cite: pCoofy42 was a gift from Sabine Suppmann (Addgene plasmid # 55190 ; http://n2t.net/addgene:55190 ; RRID:Addgene_55190)
