>Addgene plasmid #55190 | pCoofy42 | addgene partial sequence | sequence record 91269 | ccdb-rev 5'-ATATGCACCACCGGGTAAAG-3'
GGGGGATCACCATCCGTCGCCCGGGCGTGTCAATAATATCACTCTGTACATCCACAAACAGACGATAACG
GCTCTCTCTTTTATAGGTGTAAACCTTAAACTGAATCATTACCTCCTTACGTTACAAGTATAACACAAAG
TTTTTATGTTGTCAAGGGCCCCTGGAACAGAACTTCCAGGAATTCATCGATGCTTCAGCCTCTCTCTTCT
CGAGAGATACCCCTTCTTCTTTAGCAGCAATGCTGGCAATAGTAGTATTTATAAACAATAACCCGTTATT
TGTGCTGTTGGAAAATGGCAAAACAGCAACATCGAAATCCCCTTCTAAATCTGAGTAACCGATGACAGCT
TCAGCCGGAATTTGTGCCGTTTCATCTTCTGTTGTAGTGTTGACTGGAGCAGCTAATGCGGAGGATGCTG
CGAATAAAACAGCAGTAAAAATTGAAGGAAATCTCATCGTTTCGAATAATTAGTTGTTTTTTGATCTTCT
CAAGTTGTCGTTAAAAGTCGTTAAAATCAAAAGCTTGTCAATTGGAACCAGTCGCAATTATGAAAGTAAG
CTAATAATGATGATAAAAAAAAAGGTTTAAGACAGGGCAGCTTCCTTCTGTTTATATATTGCTGTCAAGT
AGGGGTTAGAACAGTTAAATTTTGATCATGAACGTTAGGCTATCAGCAGTATTCCCACCAGAATCTTGGA
AGCATACAATGTGGAGACAATGCATAATCATCCAAAAAGCGGGTGTTTCCCCATTTGCGTTT
