>Addgene plasmid #55190 | pCoofy42 | addgene partial sequence | sequence record 91285 | ccdB-Fwd 5'-GCATGATGACCACCGATATG-3'
GTGGCTGATCTCAGCCACCGCGAAAATGACATCAAAAACGCCATTAACCTGATGTTCTGGGGAATATAAG
AGCATCATCATCATCACCACCACCACCACCACTGAAGCGCTTGGAGCCACCCGCAGTTCGAAAAAGGTGG
AGGTTCTGGCGGTGGATCGGGAGGTTCAGCGTGGAGCCACCCGCAGTTCGAGAAATAGAAAGAAACCGCT
GCTGCTAAATTCGAACGCCAGCACATGGACAGCTAGATGAAGCGGCGGTGGAAGAAAAACTTTATCGCCG
TGTCCGCCGCCAACCGGTTCAAGAAGATCAGCAGCTCTGGCGCCCTGCTGAGAGGACCAGGTGGACCCCC
GGCTGATCGACGGCAAATGAGGCAGCGGCAAGATCCTGCACAACCAGAACGTGAACAGCTGGGGCCCCAT
CACCGTGACCCCTACCACCGACGGCGGCGAGACAAGATTCGACGGCCAGATCATCGTGCAGATGGAAAAC
GACCCCGTGGTGGCCAAGGCCGCTGCCAATCTGGCCGGCAAGCACGCCGAGAGCAGCGTGGTGGTGCAGC
TGGACAGCGACGGCAACTACCGGGTGGTGTACGGCGACCCCAGCAAGCTGGACGGCAAGCTGCGGTGGCA
GCTGGTGGGACACGGCAGGGACCACAGCGAGACAAACAACACCCGGCTGAGCGGCTACAGCGCCGACGAG
CTGGCCGTGAAGCTGGCCAAGTTCCAGCAGAGCTTCAACCAGGCCGAGAACATCAACAACAAGCCCGACC
ACATCAGCATCGTGGGCTGCAGCCTGGTGTCCGACGACAAGCAGAAGGGCTTCGGCCACCAG
